Addgene plasmid #122749: pAC10024_pLX-NpuDnaE(C)-Neo(195-267)-IRES-mCherry
Purpose: Plasmid 24:Lentiviral vector encoding NpuDnaE(C)-Neo(195-267)and mCherry
Depositing lab: Albert Cheng. Publication: Split Selectable Markers. Jillette N, Du M, Cheng AW. bioRxiv 452979 10.1101/452979.
Backbone
  Vector backbone: pAC10096_pLX-DEST-IRES-mCherry (Addgene# 122816)
  Vector type: Mammalian Expression, Lentiviral
  Selectable markers: NpuDnaE(C)-Neo(195-267)
Growth in bacteria
  Bacterial resistance: Ampicillin, 100 μg/mL
  Growth temperature: 30°C
  Growth strain: NEB Stable
  Copy number: Unknown
Gene/Insert
  Gene/Insert name: NpuDnaE(C)-Neo(195-267)
  Species: Synthetic
  Cloning method: Gateway Cloning
  Sequencing primers: 5′ CMV-Forward; 3′ IRES-R
Terms and licenses: Academic/Nonprofit Terms; Industry Terms: Not Available to Industry
Depositor comments: Please visit https://www.biorxiv.org/content/10.1101/452979v2 for BioRxiv preprint.
How to cite: pAC10024_pLX-NpuDnaE(C)-Neo(195-267)-IRES-mCherry was a gift from Albert Cheng (Addgene plasmid # 122749)
