[The description below was written by a language model from this plasmid's Addgene catalogue record and pLannotate feature annotations shown in this document.]
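Description:
pAC10024_pLX-NpuDnaE(C)-Neo(195-267)-IRES-mCherry is an 8,979 bp self-inactivating HIV-1-based lentiviral expression vector for mammalian cells. It was made by Gateway recombination into the pLX-DEST-IRES-mCherry destination backbone. In bacteria it is maintained through a high-copy ColE1/pUC origin and an ampicillin resistance gene; an f1 origin and remnants of lac cloning sequences are also present. The viral genome is transcribed from an RSV promoter fused to a truncated 5' LTR. This is followed by the Ψ packaging signal, a partial gag sequence, the Rev response element and a cPPT/CTS, and the genome ends in a ΔU3 3' LTR with a downstream SV40 polyadenylation signal. The annotation also shows an hPGK promoter just upstream of the cPPT; the record does not say what role it plays here.

The payload is driven by the CMV enhancer/promoter. Between the attB1 and attB2 sites lies a synthetic open reading frame that joins the C-terminal half of the Nostoc punctiforme DnaE split intein to residues 195–267 of neomycin phosphotransferase. The feature table detects only the Neo fragment, and the intein portion presumably occupies the unannotated stretch just before it. A V5 tag sequence follows attB2, though the record does not indicate whether it is translated in frame with the insert. An EMCV IRES then allows mCherry to be translated from the same transcript, marking transduced cells in red, and a WPRE enhances expression.

The construct belongs to a split selectable marker system. On its own the Neo fragment should not confer G418 resistance. A partner vector supplying the N-terminal Neo portion fused to the N-intein is needed, so that protein trans-splicing rebuilds the functional enzyme. A single drug can thus select for cells carrying both vectors.
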