Features (pLannotate 1.2.2; 32 found; start..end, strand, type, name):
     65..368     +  enhancer       CMV enhancer: human cytomegalovirus immediate early enhancer
    369..572     +  promoter       CMV promoter: human cytomegalovirus (CMV) immediate early promoter
    595..619     +  protein_bind   attB1: mutant version of attB; recombination site for the Gateway® BP reaction BP Clonase™
    750..972     +  CDS            NeoR/KanR (fragment): aminoglycoside phosphotransferase confers resistance to neomycin, kanamycin, and G418 (Geneticin®)
    988..1012    -  protein_bind   attB2: mutant version of attB; recombination site for the Gateway® BP reaction BP Clonase™
   1014..1055    +  CDS            V5 tag: epitope tag from simian virus 5
   1094..1654    +  misc_feature   IRES: internal ribosome entry site (IRES) of the encephalomyocarditis virus (EMCV)
   1657..2364    +  CDS            mCherry: mCherry is a basic (constitutively fluorescent) red fluorescent protein published in 2004, derived from Discosoma sp.. It is reported to be a very rapidly-maturing monomer with low acid sensitivity.
   2391..2979    +  misc_feature   WPRE: woodchuck hepatitis virus posttranscriptional regulatory element
   3030..3049    +  misc_feature   cPPT/CTS (fragment): central polypurine tract and central termination sequence of HIV-1
   3051..3284    +  LTR            3' LTR (ΔU3): self-inactivating 3' long terminal repeat (LTR) from HIV-1
   3362..3483    +  polyA_signal   SV40 poly(A) signal: SV40 polyadenylation signal
   3523..3658    +  rep_origin     SV40 ori: SV40 origin of replication
   3679..3697    -  promoter       T7 promoter: promoter for bacteriophage T7 RNA polymerase
   3705..3860    +  CDS            lacZα (fragment): LacZα fragment of β-galactosidase; lacZ fragment
   3865..4293    +  rep_origin     f1 ori (sequence partly withheld): f1 bacteriophage origin of replication; arrow indicates direction of (+) strand synthesis
   4346..4450    +  promoter       AmpR promoter: bla
   4451..5311    +  CDS            AmpR: β-lactamase; bla; confers resistance to ampicillin, carbenicillin, and related antibiotics
   5482..6070    +  rep_origin     ori: high-copy-number ColE1/pMB1/pBR322/pUC origin of replication
   6253..6345    +  CDS            lacI (fragment): lac repressor; lacI; The lac repressor binds to the lac operator to inhibit transcription in E. coli. This inhibition can be relieved by adding lactose or isopropyl-β-D-thiogalactopyranoside (IPTG).
   6358..6379    +  protein_bind   CAP binding site: CAP binding activates transcription in the presence of cAMP. E. coli catabolite activator protein
   6394..6424    +  promoter       lac promoter: promoter for the E. coli lac operon
   6432..6448    +  protein_bind   lac operator: The lac repressor binds to the lac operator to inhibit transcription in E. coli. This inhibition can be relieved by adding lactose or isopropyl-β-D-thiogalactopyranoside (IPTG). lac repressor encoded by lacI
   6493..6511    +  promoter       T3 promoter: promoter for bacteriophage T3 RNA polymerase
   6539..6765    +  promoter       RSV promoter: Rous sarcoma virus enhancer/promoter
   6766..6946    +  LTR            5' LTR (truncated): truncated 5' long terminal repeat (LTR) from HIV-1
   6993..7118    +  misc_feature   HIV-1 Ψ: packaging signal of human immunodeficiency virus type 1
   7102..7465    +  CDS            HIV-1 gag (fragment): gag protein from human immunodeficiency virus 1; gag
   7611..7844    +  misc_feature   RRE: The Rev response element (RRE) of HIV-1 allows for Rev-dependent mRNA export from the nucleus to the cytoplasm.
   8221..8247    +  CDS            Rev (fragment): human immunodeficiency virus 1 (HIV-1) Rev protein; rev; enhances nuclear export of unspliced and incompletely spliced viral mRNAs
   8248..8748    +  promoter       hPGK promoter: human phosphoglycerate kinase 1 promoter
   8810..8927    +  misc_feature   cPPT/CTS: central polypurine tract and central termination sequence of HIV-1
>Addgene plasmid #122749 | pAC10024_pLX-NpuDnaE(C)-Neo(195-267)-IRES-mCherry | depositor full sequence | sequence record 234251 | pAC10024_pLX-NpuDnaE(C)-Neo(195-267)-IRES-mCherry sequence 8979 bps
CCCGGGGTTATTAATAGTAATCAATTACGGGGTCATTAGTTCATAGCCCATATATGGAGTTCCGCGTTAC
ATAACTTACGGTAAATGGCCCGCCTGGCTGACCGCCCAACGACCCCCGCCCATTGACGTCAATAATGACG
TATGTTCCCATAGTAACGCCAATAGGGACTTTCCATTGACGTCAATGGGTGGAGTATTTACGGTAAACTG
CCCACTTGGCAGTACATCAAGTGTATCATATGCCAAGTACGCCCCCTATTGACGTCAATGACGGTAAATG
GCCCGCCTGGCATTATGCCCAGTACATGACCTTATGGGACTTTCCTACTTGGCAGTACATCTACGTATTA
GTCATCGCTATTACCATGGTGATGCGGTTTTGGCAGTACATCAATGGGCGTGGATAGCGGTTTGACTCAC
GGGGATTTCCAAGTCTCCACCCCATTGACGTCAATGGGAGTTTGTTTTGGCACCAAAATCAACGGGACTT
TCCAAAATGTCGTAACAACTCCGCCCCATTGACGCAAATGGGCGGTAGGCGTGTACGGTGGGAGGTCTAT
ATAAGCAGAGCTCTCTGGCTAACTGTCGGGATCAACAAGTTTGTACAAAAAAGCAGGCTCCGAATTCACC
GGTGCCGCCACCATGATTAAGATCGCTACGCGGAAGTACCTGGGGAAACAGAACGTCTACGACATAGGTG
TGGAGCGCGATCACAACTTTGCTCTGAAAAATGGATTTATCGCCAGCAACTGCTTGCCGAATATCATGGT
GGAAAATGGCCGCTTTTCTGGATTCATCGACTGTGGCCGGCTGGGTGTGGCGGACCGCTATCAGGACATA
GCGTTGGCTACCCGTGATATTGCTGAAGAGCTTGGCGGCGAATGGGCTGACCGCTTCCTCGTGCTTTACG
GTATCGCCGCTCCCGATTCGCAGCGCATCGCCTTCTATCGCCTTCTTGACGAGTTCTTCTGATTAATTAA
GAATTCGACCCAGCTTTCTTGTACAAAGTGGTTGGTAAGCCTATCCCTAACCCTCTCCTCGGTCTCGATT
CTACGTAGTAATGAGCTAGCAGTCTCGAGGTTAACGAATTCCGCCCCCCCCCTAACGTTACTGGCCGAAG
CCGCTTGGAATAAGGCCGGTGTGCGCTTGTCTATATGTTATTTTCCACCATATTGCCGTCTTTTGGCAAT
GTGAGGGCCCGGAAACCTGGCCCTGTCTTCTTGACGAGCATTCCTAGGGGTCTTTCCCCTCTCGCCAAAG
GAATGCAAGGTCTGTTGAATGTCGTGAAGGAAGCAGTTCCTCTGGAAGCTTCTTGAAGACAAACAACGTC
TGTAGCGACCCTTTGCAGGCAGCGGAACCCCCCACCTGGCGACAGGTGCCCCTGCGGCCAAAAGCCACGT
GTATAAGATACACCTGCAAAGGCGGCACAACCCCAGTGCCACGTTGTGAGTTGGATAGTTGTGGAAAGAG
TCAAATGGCTCTCCTCAAGCGTATTCAACAAGGGGCTGAAGGATGCCCAGAAGGTACCCCATTGTATGGG
ATCTGATCTGGGGCCTCGGTGCACATGCTTTACATGTGTTTAGTCGAGGTTAAAAAAACGTCTAGGCCCC
CCGAACCACGGGGACGTGGTTTTCCTTTGAAAAACACGATAATACCATGGTGAGCAAGGGCGAGGAGGAT
AACATGGCCATCATCAAGGAGTTCATGCGCTTCAAGGTGCACATGGAGGGCTCCGTGAACGGCCACGAGT
TCGAGATCGAGGGCGAGGGCGAGGGCCGCCCCTACGAGGGCACCCAGACCGCCAAGCTGAAGGTGACCAA
GGGTGGCCCCCTGCCCTTCGCCTGGGACATCCTGTCCCCTCAGTTCATGTACGGCTCCAAGGCCTACGTG
AAGCACCCCGCCGACATCCCCGACTACTTGAAGCTGTCCTTCCCCGAGGGCTTCAAGTGGGAGCGCGTGA
TGAACTTCGAGGACGGCGGCGTGGTGACCGTGACCCAGGACTCCTCCCTGCAGGACGGCGAGTTCATCTA
CAAGGTGAAGCTGCGCGGCACCAACTTCCCCTCCGACGGCCCCGTAATGCAGAAGAAGACCATGGGCTGG
GAGGCCTCCTCCGAGCGGATGTACCCCGAGGACGGCGCCCTGAAGGGCGAGATCAAGCAGAGGCTGAAGC
TGAAGGACGGCGGCCACTACGACGCTGAGGTCAAGACCACCTACAAGGCCAAGAAGCCCGTGCAGCTGCC
CGGCGCCTACAACGTCAACATCAAGTTGGACATCACCTCCCACAACGAGGACTACACCATCGTGGAACAG
TACGAACGCGCCGAGGGCCGCCACTCCACCGGCGGCATGGACGAGCTGTACAAGTAACACCGGTGGCGCG
TTAAGTCGACAATCAACCTCTGGATTACAAAATTTGTGAAAGATTGACTGGTATTCTTAACTATGTTGCT
CCTTTTACGCTATGTGGATACGCTGCTTTAATGCCTTTGTATCATGCTATTGCTTCCCGTATGGCTTTCA
TTTTCTCCTCCTTGTATAAATCCTGGTTGCTGTCTCTTTATGAGGAGTTGTGGCCCGTTGTCAGGCAACG
TGGCGTGGTGTGCACTGTGTTTGCTGACGCAACCCCCACTGGTTGGGGCATTGCCACCACCTGTCAGCTC
CTTTCCGGGACTTTCGCTTTCCCCCTCCCTATTGCCACGGCGGAACTCATCGCCGCCTGCCTTGCCCGCT
GCTGGACAGGGGCTCGGCTGTTGGGCACTGACAATTCCGTGGTGTTGTCGGGGAAATCATCGTCCTTTCC
TTGGCTGCTCGCCTGTGTTGCCACCTGGATTCTGCGCGGGACGTCCTTCTGCTACGTCCCTTCGGCCCTC
AATCCAGCGGACCTTCCTTCCCGCGGCCTGCTGCCGGCTCTGCGGCCTCTTCCGCGTCTTCGCCTTCGCC
CTCAGACGAGTCGGATCTCCCTTTGGGCCGCCTCCCCGCGTCGACTTTAAGACCAATGACTTACAAGGCA
GCTGTAGATCTTAGCCACTTTTTAAAAGAAAAGGGGGGACTGGAAGGGCTAATTCACTCCCAACGAAGAC
AAGATCTGCTTTTTGCTTGTACTGGGTCTCTCTGGTTAGACCAGATCTGAGCCTGGGAGCTCTCTGGCTA
ACTAGGGAACCCACTGCTTAAGCCTCAATAAAGCTTGCCTTGAGTGCTTCAAGTAGTGTGTGCCCGTCTG
TTGTGTGACTCTGGTAACTAGAGATCCCTCAGACCCTTTTAGTCAGTGTGGAAAATCTCTAGCAGTACGT
ATAGTAGTTCATGTCATCTTATTATTCAGTATTTATAACTTGCAAAGAAATGAATATCAGAGAGTGAGAG
GAACTTGTTTATTGCAGCTTATAATGGTTACAAATAAAGCAATAGCATCACAAATTTCACAAATAAAGCA
TTTTTTTCACTGCATTCTAGTTGTGGTTTGTCCAAACTCATCAATGTATCTTATCATGTCTGGCTCTAGC
TATCCCGCCCCTAACTCCGCCCATCCCGCCCCTAACTCCGCCCAGTTCCGCCCATTCTCCGCCCCATGGC
TGACTAATTTTTTTTATTTATGCAGAGGCCGAGGCCGCCTCGGCCTCTGAGCTATTCCAGAAGTAGTGAG
GAGGCTTTTTTGGAGGCCTAGGGACGTACCCAATTCGCCCTATAGTGAGTCGTATTACGCGCGCTCACTG
GCCGTCGTTTTACAACGTCGTGACTGGGAAAACCCTGGCGTTACCCAACTTAATCGCCTTGCAGCACATC
CCCCTTTCGCCAGCTGGCGTAATAGCGAAGAGGCCCGCACCGATCGCCCTTCCCAACAGTTGCGCAGCCT
GAATGGCGAATGGG
[124 nt withheld, positions 3865-3988]
C
[91 nt withheld, positions 3990-4080]
A
[49 nt withheld, positions 4082-4130]
CCTTTGACGTTGGAGTCCACGTTCTTT
[37 nt withheld, positions 4158-4194]
ACCCTATCTCGGTCTATTCTTTTGATTTATAAGGGATTTTGCCGATTTCGGCCTATTGGTTAAAAAATGA
GCTGATTTAACAAAAATTTAACGCGAATTTTAACAAAATATTAACGCTTACAATTTAGGTGGCACTTTTC
GGGGAAATGTGCGCGGAACCCCTATTTGTTTATTTTTCTAAATACATTCAAATATGTATCCGCTCATGAG
ACAATAACCCTGATAAATGCTTCAATAATATTGAAAAAGGAAGAGTATGAGTATTCAACATTTCCGTGTC
GCCCTTATTCCCTTTTTTGCGGCATTTTGCCTTCCTGTTTTTGCTCACCCAGAAACGCTGGTGAAAGTAA
AAGATGCTGAAGATCAGTTGGGTGCACGAGTGGGTTACATCGAACTGGATCTCAACAGCGGTAAGATCCT
TGAGAGTTTTCGCCCCGAAGAACGTTTTCCAATGATGAGCACTTTTAAAGTTCTGCTATGTGGCGCGGTA
TTATCCCGTATTGACGCCGGGCAAGAGCAACTCGGTCGCCGCATACACTATTCTCAGAATGACTTGGTTG
AGTACTCACCAGTCACAGAAAAGCATCTTACGGATGGCATGACAGTAAGAGAATTATGCAGTGCTGCCAT
AACCATGAGTGATAACACTGCGGCCAACTTACTTCTGACAACGATCGGAGGACCGAAGGAGCTAACCGCT
TTTTTGCACAACATGGGGGATCATGTAACTCGCCTTGATCGTTGGGAACCGGAGCTGAATGAAGCCATAC
CAAACGACGAGCGTGACACCACGATGCCTGTAGCAATGGCAACAACGTTGCGCAAACTATTAACTGGCGA
ACTACTTACTCTAGCTTCCCGGCAACAATTAATAGACTGGATGGAGGCGGATAAAGTTGCAGGACCACTT
CTGCGCTCGGCCCTTCCGGCTGGCTGGTTTATTGCTGATAAATCTGGAGCCGGTGAGCGTGGGTCTCGCG
GTATCATTGCAGCACTGGGGCCAGATGGTAAGCCCTCCCGTATCGTAGTTATCTACACGACGGGGAGTCA
GGCAACTATGGATGAACGAAATAGACAGATCGCTGAGATAGGTGCCTCACTGATTAAGCATTGGTAACTG
TCAGACCAAGTTTACTCATATATACTTTAGATTGATTTAAAACTTCATTTTTAATTTAAAAGGATCTAGG
TGAAGATCCTTTTTGATAATCTCATGACCAAAATCCCTTAACGTGAGTTTTCGTTCCACTGAGCGTCAGA
CCCCGTAGAAAAGATCAAAGGATCTTCTTGAGATCCTTTTTTTCTGCGCGTAATCTGCTGCTTGCAAACA
AAAAAACCACCGCTACCAGCGGTGGTTTGTTTGCCGGATCAAGAGCTACCAACTCTTTTTCCGAAGGTAA
CTGGCTTCAGCAGAGCGCAGATACCAAATACTGTTCTTCTAGTGTAGCCGTAGTTAGGCCACCACTTCAA
GAACTCTGTAGCACCGCCTACATACCTCGCTCTGCTAATCCTGTTACCAGTGGCTGCTGCCAGTGGCGAT
AAGTCGTGTCTTACCGGGTTGGACTCAAGACGATAGTTACCGGATAAGGCGCAGCGGTCGGGCTGAACGG
GGGGTTCGTGCACACAGCCCAGCTTGGAGCGAACGACCTACACCGAACTGAGATACCTACAGCGTGAGCT
ATGAGAAAGCGCCACGCTTCCCGAAGGGAGAAAGGCGGACAGGTATCCGGTAAGCGGCAGGGTCGGAACA
GGAGAGCGCACGAGGGAGCTTCCAGGGGGAAACGCCTGGTATCTTTATAGTCCTGTCGGGTTTCGCCACC
TCTGACTTGAGCGTCGATTTTTGTGATGCTCGTCAGGGGGGCGGAGCCTATGGAAAAACGCCAGCAACGC
GGCCTTTTTACGGTTCCTGGCCTTTTGCTGGCCTTTTGCTCACATGTTCTTTCCTGCGTTATCCCCTGAT
TCTGTGGATAACCGTATTACCGCCTTTGAGTGAGCTGATACCGCTCGCCGCAGCCGAACGACCGAGCGCA
GCGAGTCAGTGAGCGAGGAAGCGGAAGAGCGCCCAATACGCAAACCGCCTCTCCCCGCGCGTTGGCCGAT
TCATTAATGCAGCTGGCACGACAGGTTTCCCGACTGGAAAGCGGGCAGTGAGCGCAACGCAATTAATGTG
AGTTAGCTCACTCATTAGGCACCCCAGGCTTTACACTTTATGCTTCCGGCTCGTATGTTGTGTGGAATTG
TGAGCGGATAACAATTTCACACAGGAAACAGCTATGACCATGATTACGCCAAGCGCGCAATTAACCCTCA
CTAAAGGGAACAAAAGCTGGAGCTGCAAGCTTAATGTAGTCTTATGCAATACTCTTGTAGTCTTGCAACA
TGGTAACGATGAGTTAGCAACATGCCTTACAAGGAGAGAAAAAGCACCGTGCATGCCGATTGGTGGAAGT
AAGGTGGTACGATCGTGCCTTATTAGGAAGGCAACAGACGGGTCTGACATGGATTGGACGAACCACTGAA
TTGCCGCATTGCAGAGATATTGTATTTAAGTGCCTAGCTCGATACATAAACGGGTCTCTCTGGTTAGACC
AGATCTGAGCCTGGGAGCTCTCTGGCTAACTAGGGAACCCACTGCTTAAGCCTCAATAAAGCTTGCCTTG
AGTGCTTCAAGTAGTGTGTGCCCGTCTGTTGTGTGACTCTGGTAACTAGAGATCCCTCAGACCCTTTTAG
TCAGTGTGGAAAATCTCTAGCAGTGGCGCCCGAACAGGGACTTGAAAGCGAAAGGGAAACCAGAGGAGCT
CTCTCGACGCAGGACTCGGCTTGCTGAAGCGCGCACGGCAAGAGGCGAGGGGCGGCGACTGGTGAGTACG
CCAAAAATTTTGACTAGCGGAGGCTAGAAGGAGAGAGATGGGTGCGAGAGCGTCAGTATTAAGCGGGGGA
GAATTAGATCGCGATGGGAAAAAATTCGGTTAAGGCCAGGGGGAAAGAAAAAATATAAATTAAAACATAT
AGTATGGGCAAGCAGGGAGCTAGAACGATTCGCAGTTAATCCTGGCCTGTTAGAAACATCAGAAGGCTGT
AGACAAATACTGGGACAGCTACAACCATCCCTTCAGACAGGATCAGAAGAACTTAGATCATTATATAATA
CAGTAGCAACCCTCTATTGTGTGCATCAAAGGATAGAGATAAAAGACACCAAGGAAGCTTTAGACAAGAT
AGAGGAAGAGCAAAACAAAAGTAAGACCACCGCACAGCAAGCGGCCGCTGATCTTCAGACCTGGAGGAGG
AGATATGAGGGACAATTGGAGAAGTGAATTATATAAATATAAAGTAGTAAAAATTGAACCATTAGGAGTA
GCACCCACCAAGGCAAAGAGAAGAGTGGTGCAGAGAGAAAAAAGAGCAGTGGGAATAGGAGCTTTGTTCC
TTGGGTTCTTGGGAGCAGCAGGAAGCACTATGGGCGCAGCGTCAATGACGCTGACGGTACAGGCCAGACA
ATTATTGTCTGGTATAGTGCAGCAGCAGAACAATTTGCTGAGGGCTATTGAGGCGCAACAGCATCTGTTG
CAACTCACAGTCTGGGGCATCAAGCAGCTCCAGGCAAGAATCCTGGCTGTGGAAAGATACCTAAAGGATC
AACAGCTCCTGGGGATTTGGGGTTGCTCTGGAAAACTCATTTGCACCACTGCTGTGCCTTGGAATGCTAG
TTGGAGTAATAAATCTCTGGAACAGATTTGGAATCACACGACCTGGATGGAGTGGGACAGAGAAATTAAC
AATTACACAAGCTTAATACACTCCTTAATTGAAGAATCGCAAAACCAGCAAGAAAAGAATGAACAAGAAT
TATTGGAATTAGATAAATGGGCAAGTTTGTGGAATTGGTTTAACATAACAAATTGGCTGTGGTATATAAA
ATTATTCATAATGATAGTAGGAGGCTTGGTAGGTTTAAGAATAGTTTTTGCTGTACTTTCTATAGTGAAT
AGAGTTAGGCAGGGATATTCACCATTATCGTTTCAGACCCACCTCCCAACCCCGAGGGGACCCTTGCGCC
TTTTCCAAGGCAGCCCTGGGTTTGCGCAGGGACGCGGCTGCTCTGGGCGTGGTTCCGGGAAACGCAGCGG
CGCCGACCCTGGGTCTCGCACATTCTTCACGTCCGTTCGCAGCGTCACCCGGATCTTCGCCGCTACCCTT
GTGGGCCCCCCGGCGACGCTTCCTGCTCCGCCCCTAAGTCGGGAAGGTTCCTTGCGGTTCGCGGCGTGCC
GGACGTGACAAACGGAAGCCGCACGTCTCACTAGTACCCTCGCAGACGGACAGCGCCAGGGAGCAATGGC
AGCGCGCCGACCGCGATGGGCTGTGGCCAATAGCGGCTGCTCAGCAGGGCGCGCCGAGAGCAGCGGCCGG
GAAGGGGCGGTGCGGGAGGCGGGGTGTGGGGCGGTAGTGTGGGCCCTGTTCCTGCCCGCGCGGTGTTCCG
CATTCTGCAAGCCTCCGGAGCGCACGTCGGCAGTCGGCTCCCTCGTTGACCGAATCACCGACCTCTCTCC
CCAGGGGGTACCCAGCTGTCTAGAGAATTCTAGATCTTGAGACAAATGGCAGTATTCATCCACAATTTTA
AAAGAAAAGGGGGGATTGGGGGGTACAGTGCAGGGGAAAGAATAGTAGACATAATAGCAACAGACATACA
AACTAAAGAATTACAAAAACAAATTACAAAAATTCAAAATTTTCGGGTTTATTACAGGGACAGCAGAGAT
CCACTTTGGCGCCGGCTCGAGGGGG
